Addgene plasmid #238629: HiBiT-ZER1 Fusion Vector
Purpose: Express HiBiT-ZER1 Fusion Protein in Mammalian Cells under a CMV promoter
Depositing lab: Promega Corporation.
Backbone
  Vector backbone: pBiT3.1-N [CMV/HiBiT/Blast] Vector
  Vector type: Mammalian Expression
  Selectable markers: Blasticidin
Growth in bacteria
  Bacterial resistance: Kanamycin, 50 μg/mL
  Growth temperature: 37°C
  Growth strain: DH5alpha
  Copy number: High Copy
Gene/Insert
  Gene/Insert name: ZER1
  Species: H. sapiens (human)
  Mutation: None
  Entrez Gene: ZER1 (a.k.a. C9orf60, Hzyg, RP11-545E17.4, ZYG, ZYG11BL)
  Promoter: CMV
  Tag / fusion protein: HiBiT (N terminal on backbone)
  Cloning method: Other
Terms and licenses: Academic/Nonprofit Terms; Industry Terms
How to cite: HiBiT-ZER1 Fusion Vector was a gift from Promega Corporation (Addgene plasmid # 238629 ; http://n2t.net/addgene:238629 ; RRID:Addgene_238629)
