[The description below was written by a language model from this plasmid's Addgene catalogue record and pLannotate feature annotations shown in this document.]
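Description:
HiBiT-ZER1 Fusion Vector is a mammalian expression plasmid built on the pBiT3.1-N [CMV/HiBiT/Blast] backbone, designed to produce human ZER1 (also known as ZYG11BL) carrying an N-terminal HiBiT tag. Transcription is driven by the human cytomegalovirus immediate-early enhancer and promoter, followed by a chimeric β-globin/immunoglobulin intron that generally improves mRNA processing and expression. A T7 promoter sits just upstream of the coding region. The wild-type ZER1 open reading frame is followed by residual multiple cloning site sequence and an SV40 polyadenylation signal. The annotation software did not call HiBiT as a separate feature. As a very short peptide supplied by the backbone, it presumably lies in the short interval between the T7 promoter and the start of the ZER1 annotation.

In bacteria the plasmid replicates from a high-copy ColE1/pUC-type origin, and a cer site helps keep it monomeric. Selection is with kanamycin. The feature table shows a cassette in which SV40 early and EM7 promoters are placed in tandem upstream of the neo (nptII) gene and a synthetic poly(A) signal, an arrangement that allows expression in both mammalian and bacterial cells. The catalogue entry lists blasticidin as the mammalian selectable marker, but no blasticidin resistance gene appears among the annotated features, so the two sources disagree on this point. Several small annotated fragments (SET1, large T antigen, M13 ori, bom, tnpA) look like backbone remnants or partial matches rather than functional elements.

HiBiT is a small peptide that complements the LgBiT protein to reconstitute NanoLuc luciferase activity. The construct is therefore suited to luminescent detection and quantification of ZER1 protein in transfected mammalian cells, although the record states only expression of the fusion protein as its purpose.
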