Features (pLannotate 1.2.2; 19 found; start..end, strand, type, name):
    140..517     +  enhancer       CMV enhancer: human cytomegalovirus immediate early enhancer
    519..718     +  promoter       CMV promoter: human cytomegalovirus (CMV) immediate early promoter
    857..989     +  intron         chimeric intron: chimera between introns from human β-globin and immunoglobulin heavy chain genes
   1033..1051    +  promoter       T7 promoter: promoter for bacteriophage T7 RNA polymerase
   1134..3431    +  CDS            ZER1: ZER1_HUMAN - Also known as C9orf60, ZYG, ZYG11BL From Homo sapiens (Human).
   3440..3495    +  misc_feature   MCS: pUC18/19 multiple cloning site
   3502..3551    +  CDS            SET1 (fragment): solubility-enhancement tag derived from T7 phage gene 10B
   3559..3578    +  terminator     T7 terminator (fragment): transcription terminator for bacteriophage T7 RNA polymerase
   3600..3721    -  polyA_signal   SV40 poly(A) signal: SV40 polyadenylation signal
   3744..3812    -  CDS            large T antigen (fragment): large T antigen from SV40 (simian virus 40)
   3817..3849    +  rep_origin     M13 ori (fragment): M13 bacteriophage origin of replication; arrow indicates direction of (+) strand synthesis
   3850..3901    -  misc_feature   bom (fragment): basis of mobility region from pBR322
   3966..4323    +  promoter       SV40 promoter: SV40 enhancer and early promoter
   4338..4385    +  promoter       EM7 promoter: synthetic bacterial promoter&nbsp
   4417..5208    +  CDS            neo: KKA2_KLEPN - Also known as kan, nptII. Experimental evidence at protein level: Swiss-Prot protein existence level 1. Resistance to kanamycin, neomycin, paromomycin, ribostamycin, butirosin and gentamicin B. From Klebsiella pneumoniae.
   5275..5323    +  polyA_signal   poly(A) signal: synthetic polyadenylation signal
   5344..5433    -  CDS            tnpA (fragment): TN5P_ECOLX - Also known as tnp. Experimental evidence at protein level: Swiss-Prot protein existence level 1. Mediates transposition of transposon Tn5 by a 'cut and paste' mechanism. First, the monomeric transposase binds the 19 bp inverted DNA repeats flanking the transposon. Then, dimerization of the DNA- bound transposase creates a synaptic DNA complex. After nicking of the first DNA strand, excision of the transposon proceeds through a series of intermediates. The transposase then mediates the insertion of the transposon at a new site by strand transfer. The activity of the wild- type tran
   5562..6150    -  rep_origin     ori: high-copy-number ColE1/pMB1/pBR322/pUC origin of replication
   6266..6549    +  misc_feature   cer region: ColE1-derived recombination site that helps to maintain plasmids as monomers
>Addgene plasmid #238629 | HiBiT-ZER1 Fusion Vector | addgene full sequence | sequence record 478490 | Addgene NGS Result
TCAATATTGGCCATTAGCCATATTATTCATTGGTTATATAGCATAAATCAATATTGGCTATTGGCCATTG
CATACGTTGTATCTATATCATAATATGTACATTTATATTGGCTCATGTCCAATATGACCGCCATGTTGGC
ATTGATTATTGACTAGTTATTAATAGTAATCAATTACGGGGTCATTAGTTCATAGCCCATATATGGAGTT
CCGCGTTACATAACTTACGGTAAATGGCCCGCCTGGCTGACCGCCCAACGACCCCCGCCCATTGACGTCA
ATAATGACGTATGTTCCCATAGTAACGCCAATAGGGACTTTCCATTGACGTCAATGGGTGGAGTATTTAC
GGTAAACTGCCCACTTGGCAGTACATCAAGTGTATCATATGCCAAGTCCGCCCCCTATTGACGTCAATGA
CGGTAAATGGCCCGCCTGGCATTATGCCCAGTACATGACCTTACGGGACTTTCCTACTTGGCAGTACATC
TACGTATTAGTCATCGCTATTACCATGGTGATGCGGTTTTGGCAGTACACCAATGGGCGTGGATAGCGGT
TTGACTCACGGGGATTTCCAAGTCTCCACCCCATTGACGTCAATGGGAGTTTGTTTTGGCACCAAAATCA
ACGGGACTTTCCAAAATGTCGTAATAACCCCGCCCCGTTGACGCAAATGGGCGGTAGGCGTGTACGGTGG
GAGGTCTATATAAGCAGAGCTGGTTTAGTGAACCGTCAGATCACTAGAAGCTTTATTGCGGTAGTTTATC
ACAGTTAAATTGCTAACGCAGTCAGTGCTTCTGACACAACAGTCTCGAACTTAAGCTGCAGAAGTTGGTC
GTGAGGCACTGGGCAGGTAAGTATCAAGGTTACAAGACAGGTTTAAGGAGACCAATAGAAACTGGGCTTG
TCGAGACAGAGAAGACTCTTGCGTTTCTGATAGGCACCTATTGGTCTTACTGACATCCACTTTGCCTTTC
TCTCCACAGGTGTCCACTCCCAGTTCAATTACAGCTCTTAAGGCTAGAGTATTAATACGACTCACTATAG
GGCTAGCGCTCACCATGGTGAGCGGCTGGCGGCTGTTCAAGAAGATTAGCGGGAGCTCCGGTGGCTCGAG
CGGTGCGATCGCCATGGCGTCCGACACTCCCGAGTCGCTGATGGCCCTCTGTACTGACTTCTGCTTGCGC
AACCTGGATGGCACCCTGGGCTACCTGCTGGACAAGGAGACCCTGCGGCTACATCCGGACATCTTCTTGC
CCAGCGAGATCTGTGACCGGCTCGTCAATGAGTATGTGGAGCTGGTGAACGCTGCCTGTAACTTCGAGCC
ACACGAGAGCTTCTTCAGCCTCTTTTCGGACCCCCGCAGCACCCGCCTCACGCGGATCCACCTCCGTGAG
GACCTGGTGCAGGACCAGGACCTGGAGGCCATCCGCAAGCAGGACCTGGTGGAGCTGTACCTGACTAACT
GCGAGAAGCTGTCCGCCAAGAGCCTGCAGACACTGAGGAGCTTCAGCCACACCCTGGTGTCCTTGAGCCT
CTTCGGCTGTACAAACATTTTCTATGAGGAGGAGAACCCAGGGGGCTGTGAAGATGAGTACCTCGTCAAC
CCCACCTGCCAGGTGCTGGTTAAGGATTTCACCTTCGAGGGCTTCAGCCGCCTCCGCTTCCTCAACTTGG
GCCGCATGATTGATTGGGTCCCTGTGGAGTCCCTGCTGCGGCCGCTTAACTCCCTGGCTGCCTTGGACCT
CTCAGGCATTCAGACGAGCGACGCAGCCTTCCTCACCCAGTGGAAAGACAGCCTGGTGTCCCTCGTCCTC
TACAACATGGACCTGTCCGACGACCACATCCGGGTCATCGTGCAGCTGCACAAGCTGCGACACCTGGACA
TCTCCCGAGACCGCCTCTCCAGCTACTACAAGTTCAAGCTGACTCGGGAGGTGCTGAGCCTCTTTGTGCA
GAAGCTGGGGAACCTAATGTCCCTGGACATCTCTGGCCACATGATCCTAGAGAACTGCAGCATCTCCAAG
ATGGAAGAGGAAGCGGGGCAGACCAGCATTGAGCCTTCCAAGAGCAGCATCATACCTTTCCGGGCTCTGA
AGAGGCCGCTGCAGTTCCTCGGGCTCTTTGAGAACTCTCTGTGCCGCCTCACGCACATTCCAGCCTACAA
AGTAAGTGGTGACAAAAACGAAGAGCAGGTGCTGAATGCCATCGAGGCCTACACGGAGCACCGGCCTGAG
ATCACCTCGCGGGCCATCAACTTGCTTTTTGACATCGCCCGCATCGAGCGTTGCAACCAGCTGCTGCGGG
CCCTGAAGCTGGTCATCACGGCCCTCAAGTGCCACAAATATGACAGGAACATTCAAGTGACAGGCAGCGC
CGCTCTCTTCTACCTAACAAATTCCGAGTACCGCTCAGAGCAGAGTGTGAAGCTGCGCCGGCAGGTTATC
CAGGTGGTGCTGAATGGCATGGAATCCTACCAGGAGGTGACGGTGCAGCGGAACTGCTGCCTGACGCTCT
GCAACTTCAGCATCCCCGAGGAGCTGGAATTCCAGTACCGCCGGGTCAACGAGCTCCTGCTCAGCATCCT
CAACCCCACGCGGCAGGACGAGTCTATCCAGCGGATCGCCGTGCACCTGTGCAATGCCCTGGTCTGCCAG
GTAGACAACGACCACAAGGAGGCCGTGGGCAAGATGGGCTTTGTCGTGACCATGCTGAAGCTGATTCAGA
AGAAGCTGCTGGACAAGACATGTGACCAGGTCATGGAGTTCTCCTGGAGTGCCCTGTGGAACATCACAGA
TGAAACTCCTGACAACTGCGAGATGTTCCTCAATTTCAACGGCATGAAGCTCTTCCTGGACTGCCTGAAG
GAATTCCCAGAGAAGCAGGAACTGCATAGGAATATGCTAGGACTTTTGGGGAATGTGGCAGAAGTGAAGG
AGCTGAGGCCTCAACTAATGACTTCCCAGTTCATCAGCGTCTTCAGCAACCTGTTGGAGAGCAAGGCCGA
TGGGATCGAGGTTTCCTACAATGCCTGCGGCGTCCTCTCCCACATCATGTTTGATGGACCCGAGGCCTGG
GGCGTCTGTGAGCCCCAGCGTGAGGAGGTGGAGGAACGCATGTGGGCTGCCATCCAGAGCTGGGACATAA
ACTCTCGGAGAAACATCAATTACAGGTCATTTGAACCAATTCTCCGCCTCCTTCCCCAGGGAATCTCTCC
TGTCAGCCAGCACTGGGCAACCTGGGCCCTGTATAACCTCGTGTCTGTCTACCCGGACAAGTACTGCCCT
CTGCTGATCAAAGAAGGGGGGATGCCCCTTCTGAGGGACATAATTAAGATGGCGACCGCACGGCAGGAGA
CCAAGGAAATGGCCCGCAAGGTGATTGAGCACTGCAGTAACTTTAAAGAGGAGAACATGGACACGTCTAG
AGTTTAAACGAATTCGGGCTCGGTACCCGGGGATCCTCTAGAGTCGACCTGCAGGCATGCAAGCTGATCC
GGCTGCTAACAAAGCCCGAAAGGAAGCTGAGTTGGCTGCTGCCACCGCTGAGCAATAACTAGCATAACCC
CTTGGGGCGGCCGCTTCGAGCAGACATGATAAGATACATTGATGAGTTTGGACAAACCACAACTAGAATG
CAGTGAAAAAAATGCTTTATTTGTGAAATTTGTGATGCTATTGCTTTATTTGTAACCATTATAAGCTGCA
ATAAACAAGTTAACAACAACAATTGCATTCATTTTATGTTTCAGGTTCAGGGGGAGATGTGGGAGGTTTT
TTTAAGCAAGTAAAACCTCTACAAATGTGGTAAAATCGAATTTTAACAAAATATTAACGCTTACAATTTC
CTGATGCGGTATTTTCTCCTTACGCATCTGTGCGGTATTTCACACCGCATACGCGGATCTGCGCAGCACC
ATGGCCTGAAATAACCTCTGAAAGAGGAACTTGGTTAGGTACCTTCTGAGGCGGAAAGAACCAGCTGTGG
AATGTGTGTCAGTTAGGGTGTGGAAAGTCCCCAGGCTCCCCAGCAGGCAGAAGTATGCAAAGCATGCATC
TCAATTAGTCAGCAACCAGGTGTGGAAAGTCCCCAGGCTCCCCAGCAGGCAGAAGTATGCAAAGCATGCA
TCTCAATTAGTCAGCAACCATAGTCCCGCCCCTAACTCCGCCCATCCCGCCCCTAACTCCGCCCAGTTCC
GCCCATTCTCCGCCCCATGGCTGACTAATTTTTTTTATTTATGCAGAGGCCGAGGCCGCCTCGGCCTCTG
AGCTATTCCAGAAGTAGTGAGGAGGCTTTTTTGGAGGCCTAGGCTTTTGCAAAAAGCTTAATTAACTGTT
GACAATTAATCATCGGCATAGTATATCGGCATAGTATAATACGACAAGGTGAGGAACTAAACCCAGGAGG
CAGATCATGATTGAACAAGATGGATTGCACGCAGGTTCTCCGGCCGCTTGGGTGGAGAGGCTATTCGGCT
ATGACTGGGCACAACAGACAATCGGCTGCTCTGATGCCGCCGTGTTCCGGCTGTCAGCGCAGGGGCGCCC
GGTTCTTTTTGTCAAGACCGACCTGTCCGGTGCCCTGAATGAACTGCAGGACGAGGCAGCGCGGCTATCG
TGGCTGGCCACGACGGGCGTTCCTTGCGCAGCTGTGCTCGACGTTGTCACTGAAGCGGGAAGGGACTGGC
TGCTATTGGGCGAAGTGCCGGGGCAGGATCTCCTGTCATCTCACCTTGCTCCTGCCGAGAAAGTATCCAT
CATGGCTGATGCAATGCGGCGGCTGCATACGCTTGATCCGGCTACCTGCCCATTCGACCACCAAGCGAAA
CATCGCATCGAGCGAGCACGTACTCGGATGGAAGCCGGTCTTGTCGATCAGGATGATCTGGACGAAGAGC
ATCAGGGGCTCGCGCCAGCCGAACTGTTCGCCAGGCTCAAGGCGCGCATGCCCGACGGCGAGGATCTCGT
CGTGACCCATGGCGATGCCTGCTTGCCGAATATCATGGTGGAAAATGGCCGCTTTTCTGGATTCATCGAC
TGTGGCCGGCTGGGTGTGGCGGACCGCTATCAGGACATAGCGTTGGCTACCCGTGATATTGCTGAAGAGC
TTGGCGGCGAATGGGCTGACCGCTTCCTCGTGCTTTACGGTATCGCCGCTCCCGATTCGCAGCGCATCGC
CTTCTATCGCCTTCTTGACGAGTTCTTCTGAGCGGGACTCTGGGGTTCGAAATGACCGACCAAGCGACGC
CCAACCTGCCATCACGATGGCCGCAATAAAATATCTTTATTTTCATTACATCTGTGTGTTGGTTTTTTGT
GTGAATCGATAGCGATAAGGATCCTCTTTGCGCTTGCGTTTTCCCTTGTCCAGATAGCCCAGTAGCTGAC
ATTCATCCGGGGTCAGCACCGTTTCTGCGGACTGGCTTTCTACCCGGTATCAGCTCACTCAAAGGCGGTA
ATACGGTTATCCACAGAATCAGGGGATAACGCAGGAAAGAACATGTGAGCAAAAGGCCAGCAAAAGGCCA
GGAACCGTAAAAAGGCCGCGTTGCTGGCGTTTTTCCATAGGCTCCGCCCCCCTGACGAGCATCACAAAAA
TCGACGCTCAAGTCAGAGGTGGCGAAACCCGACAGGACTATAAAGATACCAGGCGTTTCCCCCTGGAAGC
TCCCTCGTGCGCTCTCCTGTTCCGACCCTGCCGCTTACCGGATACCTGTCCGCCTTTCTCCCTTCGGGAA
GCGTGGCGCTTTCTCATAGCTCACGCTGTAGGTATCTCAGTTCGGTGTAGGTCGTTCGCTCCAAGCTGGG
CTGTGTGCACGAACCCCCCGTTCAGCCCGACCGCTGCGCCTTATCCGGTAACTATCGTCTTGAGTCCAAC
CCGGTAAGACACGACTTATCGCCACTGGCAGCAGCCACTGGTAACAGGATTAGCAGAGCGAGGTATGTAG
GCGGTGCTACAGAGTTCTTGAAGTGGTGGCCTAACTACGGCTACACTAGAAGGACAGTATTTGGTATCTG
CGCTCTGCTGAAGCCAGTTACCTTCGGAAAAAGAGTTGGTAGCTCTTGATCCGGCAAACAAACCACCGCT
GGTAGCGGTGGTTTTTTTGTTTGCAAGCAGCAGATTACGCGCAGAAAAAAAGGATTTCAAGAAGATCCTT
TGATCTTTTCTACGGGGTCTGACGCTCAGTGGAACGAAAACTCACGTTAAGGGATTTTGGTCATGAGATT
ATCAAAAAGGATCTTCACCTAGATCCTTTTATAGTCCGGAAATACAGGAACGCACGCTGGATGGCCCTTC
GCTGGGATGGTGAAACCATGAAAAATGGCAGCTTCAGTGGATTAAGTGGGGGTAATGTGGCCTGTACCCT
CTGGTTGCATAGGTATTCATACGGTTAAAATTTATCAGGCGCGATTGCGGCAGTTTTTCGGGTGGTTTGT
TGCCATTTTTACCTGTCTGCTGCCGTGATCGCGCTGAACGCGTTTTAGCGGTGCGTACAATTAAGGGATT
ATGGTAAATCCACTTACTGTCTGCCCTCGTAGCCATCGAGATAAACCGCAGTACTCCGGCCACGATGCGT
CCGGCGTAGAGGATCGAGATCT
